Addgene plasmid #16333: GSK-3beta S9A (Xenopus)/pCS2+
Depositing lab: Peter Klein. Depositing organization: University of Pennsylvania.
Backbone
  Vector backbone: pCS2+
  Backbone size w/o insert (bp): 4095
  Vector type: Vertebrate expression
Growth in bacteria
  Bacterial resistance: Ampicillin, 100 μg/mL
  Growth temperature: 37°C
  Growth strain: DH5alpha
  Copy number: High Copy
Gene/Insert
  Gene/Insert name: GSK-3beta (alt name: GSK3b)
  Species: X. laevis (frog)
  Insert size (bp): 1200
  Mutation: GSK-3 with serine-9 to alanine mutation
  Entrez Gene: gsk3b.L (a.k.a. XELAEV_180112401mg, gsk-3, gsk3, gsk3-beta, gsk3b, gsk3beta, xgsk-3)
  Cloning method: Restriction Enzyme; 5′ cloning site BamHI (not destroyed); 3′ cloning site BamHI (not destroyed)
  Sequencing primers: 5′ SP6; 3′ T3
Terms and licenses: Academic/Nonprofit Terms; Industry Terms: Not Available to Industry
Depositor comments: Serine to alanine mutation (s9a) made in Xenopus GSK-3beta originally from Kimelman lab's XG73. For sense transcripts cut with NotI and transcribe with SP6
How to cite: GSK-3beta S9A (Xenopus)/pCS2+ was a gift from Peter Klein (Addgene plasmid # 16333 ; http://n2t.net/addgene:16333 ; RRID:Addgene_16333)
