[The description below was written by a language model from this plasmid's Addgene catalogue record.]
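Description:
GSK-3beta S9A (Xenopus)/pCS2+ is a vertebrate expression plasmid carrying a point-mutant form of Xenopus laevis glycogen synthase kinase-3 beta (gsk3b.L) in the pCS2+ backbone. The backbone is about 4.1 kb and the insert about 1.2 kb, cloned by restriction digestion into a BamHI site that is preserved at both ends, so the fragment can be released with that single enzyme. The plasmid is maintained in E. coli at high copy number under ampicillin selection. No feature table accompanies the record, so individual regulatory elements are not itemised. pCS2+ is generally known as a dual-purpose vector that combines a strong CMV-derived promoter and SV40 polyadenylation signal for expression in vertebrate cells and embryos with phage promoters flanking the polylinker. This fits the SP6 and T3 sequencing primers listed for the 5′ and 3′ sides of the insert.

The insert carries a serine-9 to alanine substitution, made in a Xenopus GSK-3beta clone that originated in another laboratory. Serine 9 is the well-characterised N-terminal site whose phosphorylation inhibits GSK-3beta, so replacing it with alanine is generally used to produce a kinase that cannot be switched off by that route. The record itself does not describe the functional consequences. The depositor notes that sense RNA is made by linearising with NotI and transcribing from the SP6 promoter, which points to in vitro synthesis of mRNA, a standard approach for microinjection into Xenopus embryos or oocytes. The construct should also allow direct DNA-based expression in vertebrate cells. No epitope tag or reporter is recorded.
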