>Addgene plasmid #16333 | GSK-3beta S9A (Xenopus)/pCS2+ | addgene partial sequence | sequence record 22798 | 16333 with SP6
GGATCATATGAGCGGAAGGCCGAGAACCACTGCCTTTGCAGAAAGCTGCAAACCCGTGCAACAGCCGTCA
TCTTTTGGCAGCATGAAAGTCAGCCGAGATAAAGATGGCAGCAAGGTAACCACAGTAGTAGCGACCCCAG
GCCAGGGGCCCGACAGACAGCAAGAAGTCACCTATACGGACACCAAGGTCATTGGCAACGGATCGTTTGG
TGTGGTGTACCAGGCCAAACTGTGCGACACGGGAGAGCTGGTGGCTATCAAGAAGGTGCTGCAAGACAAG
AGGTTTAAGAATCGAGAACTGCAGATCATGAGAAAGCTGGATCACTGCAACATCGTGCGTCTGCGCTACT
TCTTCTACTCCAGTGGGGAGAAGAAGGATGAAGTTTACCTGAACTTGGTGCTGGACTACGTACCCGAAAC
TGTCTACAGAGTGGCCAGACATTACAGCCGGGCTAAGCAGGCGCTCCCCATAATCTACGTCAAGTTGTAC
ATGTATCAGCTGTTCCGCAGTTTAGCCTACATCCATTCCTTTGGGATCTGCCACCGAGATATCAAACCAC
AGAATCTACTGCTGGACCCAGAAACTGCTGTACTCAAGCTGTGTGACTTTGGCAGTGCCAAGCAGCTGGT
CCGTGGAGAGCCCAACGTGTCGTACATCTGCTCCCGGTACTACAGGGCCCCGGAGTTGATCTTTGGAGCC
ACAGATTACACCTCCAGTATTGACGTGTGGTCAGCAGGCTGTGTATTGGCTGAACTGCTGCTGGGTCAGC
CCATCTTCCCGGGGGACAGCGGGGTGGATCANCTGGTTGAGATAATCAGGTCTGGGTA
